>Addgene plasmid #82847 | pDONR223_RB1_p.E398L | addgene full sequence | sequence record 162446 | Addgene NGS Result
GGCAGTTCCCTACTCTCGCGTTAACGCTAGCATGGATGTTTTCCCAGTCACGACGTTGTAAAACGACGGC
CAGTCTTAAGCTCGGGCCCCAAATAATGATTTTATTTTGACTGATAGTGACCTGTTCGTTGCAACAAATT
GATGAGCAATGCTTTTTTATAATGCCAACTTTGTACAAAAAAGTTGGCACCATGCCGCCCAAAACCCCCC
GAAAAACGGCCGCCACCGCCGCCGCTGCCGCCGCGGAACCCCCGGCACCGCCGCCGCCGCCCCCTCCTGA
GGAGGACCCAGAGCAGGACAGCGGCCCGGAGGACCTGCCTCTCGTCAGGCTTGAGTTTGAAGAAACAGAA
GAACCTGATTTTACTGCATTATGTCAGAAATTAAAGATACCAGATCATGTCAGAGAGAGAGCTTGGTTAA
CTTGGGAGAAAGTTTCATCTGTGGATGGAGTATTGGGAGGTTATATTCAAAAGAAAAAGGAACTGTGGGG
AATCTGTATCTTTATTGCAGCAGTTGACCTAGATGAGATGTCGTTCACTTTTACTGAGCTACAGAAAAAC
ATAGAAATCAGTGTCCATAAATTCTTTAACTTACTAAAAGAAATTGATACCAGTACCAAAGTTGATAATG
CTATGTCAAGACTGTTGAAGAAGTATGATGTATTGTTTGCACTCTTCAGCAAATTGGAAAGGACATGTGA
ACTTATATATTTGACACAACCCAGCAGTTCGATATCTACTGAAATAAATTCTGCATTGGTGCTAAAAGTT
TCTTGGATCACATTTTTATTAGCTAAAGGGGAAGTATTACAAATGGAAGATGATCTGGTGATTTCATTTC
AGTTAATGCTATGTGTCCTTGACTATTTTATTAAACTCTCACCTCCCATGTTGCTCAAAGAACCATATAA
AACAGCTGTTATACCCATTAATGGTTCACCTCGAACACCCAGGCGAGGTCAGAACAGGAGTGCACGGATA
GCAAAACAACTAGAAAATGATACAAGAATTATTGAAGTTCTCTGTAAAGAACATGAATGTAATATAGATG
AGGTGAAAAATGTTTATTTCAAAAATTTTATACCTTTTATGAATTCTCTTGGACTTGTAACATCTAATGG
ACTTCCAGAGGTTGAAAATCTTTCTAAACGATACGAAGAAATTTATCTTAAAAATAAAGATCTAGATGCA
AGATTATTTTTGGATCATGATAAAACTCTTCAGACTGATTCTATAGACAGTTTTGAAACACAGAGAACAC
CACGAAAAAGTAACCTTGATGAAGAGGTGAATGTAATTCCTCCACACACTCCAGTTAGGACTGTTATGAA
CACTATCCAACAATTAATGATGATTTTAAATTCAGCAAGTGATCAACCTTCATTAAATCTGATTTCCTAT
TTTAACAACTGCACAGTGAATCCAAAAGAAAGTATACTGAAAAGAGTGAAGGATATAGGATACATCTTTA
AAGAGAAATTTGCTAAAGCTGTGGGACAGGGTTGTGTCGAAATTGGATCACAGCGATACAAACTTGGAGT
TCGCTTGTATTACCGAGTAATGGAATCCATGCTTAAATCAGAAGAAGAACGATTATCCATTCAAAATTTT
AGCAAACTTCTGAATGACAACATTTTTCATATGTCTTTATTGGCGTGCGCTCTTGAGGTTGTAATGGCCA
CATATAGCAGAAGTACATCTCAGAATCTTGATTCTGGAACAGATTTGTCTTTCCCATGGATTCTGAATGT
GCTTAATTTAAAAGCCTTTGATTTTTACAAAGTGATCGAAAGTTTTATCAAAGCAGAAGGCAACTTGACA
AGAGAAATGATAAAACATTTAGAACGATGTGAACATCGAATCATGGAATCCCTTGCATGGCTCTCAGATT
CACCTTTATTTGATCTTATTAAACAATCAAAGGACCGAGAAGGACCAACTGATCACCTTGAATCTGCTTG
TCCTCTTAATCTTCCTCTCCAGAATAATCACACTGCAGCAGATATGTATCTTTCTCCTGTAAGATCTCCA
AAGAAAAAAGGTTCAACTACGCGTGTAAATTCTACTGCAAATGCAGAGACACAAGCAACCTCAGCCTTCC
AGACCCAGAAGCCATTGAAATCTACCTCTCTTTCACTGTTTTATAAAAAAGTGTATCGGCTAGCCTATCT
CCGGCTAAATACACTTTGTGAACGCCTTCTGTCTGAGCACCCAGAATTAGAACATATCATCTGGACCCTT
TTCCAGCACACCCTGCAGAATGAGTATGAACTCATGAGAGACAGGCATTTGGACCAAATTATGATGTGTT
CCATGTATGGCATATGCAAAGTGAAGAATATAGACCTTAAATTCAAAATCATTGTAACAGCATACAAGGA
TCTTCCTCATGCTGTTCAGGAGACATTCAAACGTGTTTTGATCAAAGAAGAGGAGTATGATTCTATTATA
GTATTCTATAACTCGGTCTTCATGCAGAGACTGAAAACAAATATTTTGCAGTATGCTTCCACCAGGCCCC
CTACCTTGTCACCAATACCTCACATTCCTCGAAGCCCTTACAAGTTTCCTAGTTCACCCTTACGGATTCC
TGGAGGGAACATCTATATTTCACCCCTGAAGAGTCCATATAAAATTTCAGAAGGTCTGCCAACACCAACA
AAAATGACTCCAAGATCAAGAATCTTAGTATCAATTGGTGAATCATTCGGGACTTCTGAGAAGTTCCAGA
AAATAAATCAGATGGTATGTAACAGCGACCGTGTGCTCAAAAGAAGTGCTGAAGGAAGCAACCCTCCTAA
ACCACTGAAAAAACTACGCTTTGATATTGAAGGATCAGATGAAGCAGATGGAAGTAAACATCTCCCAGGA
GAGTCCAAATTTCAGCAGAAACTGGCAGAAATGACTTCTACTCGAACACGAATGCAAAAGCAGAAAATGA
ATGATAGCATGGATACCTCAAACAAGGAAGAGAAATGATTGCCAACTTTCTTGTACAAAGTTGGCATTAT
AAGAAAGCATTGCTTATCAATTTGTTGCAACGAACAGGTCACTATCAGTCAAAATAAAATCATTATTTGC
CATCCAGCTGATATCCCCTATAGTGAGTCGTATTACATGGTCATAGCTGTTTCCTGGCAGCTCTGGCCCG
TGTCTCAAAATCTCTGATGTTACATTGCACAAGATAAAAATATATCATCATGCCTCCTCTAGACCAGCCA
GGACAGAAATGCCTCGACTTCGCTGCTACCCAAGGTTGCCGGGTGACGCACACCGTGGAAACGGATGAAG
GCACGAACCCAGTGGACATAAGCCTGTTCGGTTCGTAAGCTGTAATGCAAGTAGCGTATGCGCTCACGCA
ACTGGTCCAGAACCTTGACCGAACGCAGCGGTGGTAACGGCGCAGTGGCGGTTTTCATGGCTTGTTATGA
CTGTTTTTTTGGGGTACAGTCTATGCCTCGGGCATCCAAGCAGCAAGCGCGTTACGCCGTGGGTCGATGT
TTGATGTTATGGAGCAGCAACGATGTTACGCAGCAGGGCAGTCGCCCTAAAACAAAGTTAAACATTATGA
GGGAAGCGGTGATCGCCGAAGTATCGACTCAACTATCAGAGGTAGTTGGCGTCATCGAGCGCCATCTCGA
ACCGACGTTGCTGGCCGTACATTTGTACGGCTCCGCAGTGGATGGCGGCCTGAAGCCACACAGTGATATT
GATTTGCTGGTTACGGTGACCGTAAGGCTTGATGAAACAACGCGGCGAGCTTTGATCAACGACCTTTTGG
AAACTTCGGCTTCCCCTGGAGAGAGCGAGATTCTCCGCGCTGTAGAAGTCACCATTGTTGTGCACGACGA
CATCATTCCGTGGCGTTATCCAGCTAAGCGCGAACTGCAATTTGGAGAATGGCAGCGCAATGACATTCTT
GCAGGTATCTTCGAGCCAGCCACGATCGACATTGATCTGGCTATCTTGCTGACAAAAGCAAGAGAACATA
GCGTTGCCTTGGTAGGTCCAGCGGCGGAGGAACTCTTTGATCCGGTTCCTGAACAGGATCTATTTGAGGC
GCTAAATGAAACCTTAACGCTATGGAACTCGCCGCCCGACTGGGCTGGCGATGAGCGAAATGTAGTGCTT
ACGTTGTCCCGCATTTGGTACAGCGCAGTAACCGGCAAAATCGCGCCGAAGGATGTCGCTGCCGACTGGG
CAATGGAGCGCCTGCCGGCCCAGTATCAGCCCGTCATACTTGAAGCTAGACAGGCTTATCTTGGACAAGA
AGAAGATCGCTTGGCCTCGCGCGCAGATCAGTTGGAAGAATTTGTCCACTACGTGAAAGGCGAGATCACC
AAGGTAGTCGGCAAATAACCCTCGAGCCACCCATGACCAAAATCCCTTAACGTGAGTTACGCGTCGTTCC
ACTGAGCGTCAGACCCCGTAGAAAAGATCAAAGGATCTTCTTGAGATCCTTTTTTTCTGCGCGTAATCTG
CTGCTTGCAAACAAAAAAACCACCGCTACCAGCGGTGGTTTGTTTGCCGGATCAAGAGCTACCAACTCTT
TTTCCGAAGGTAACTGGCTTCAGCAGAGCGCAGATACCAAATACTGTTCTTCTAGTGTAGCCGTAGTTAG
GCCACCACTTCAAGAACTCTGTAGCACCGCCTACATACCTCGCTCTGCTAATCCTGTTACCAGTGGCTGC
TGCCAGTGGCGATAAGTCGTGTCTTACCGGGTTGGACTCAAGACGATAGTTACCGGATAAGGCGCAGCGG
TCGGGCTGAACGGGGGGTTCGTGCACACAGCCCAGCTTGGAGCGAACGACCTACACCGAACTGAGATACC
TACAGCGTGAGCTATGAGAAAGCGCCACGCTTCCCGAAGGGAGAAAGGCGGACAGGTATCCGGTAAGCGG
CAGGGTCGGAACAGGAGAGCGCACGAGGGAGCTTCCAGGGGGAAACGCCTGGTATCTTTATAGTCCTGTC
GGGTTTCGCCACCTCTGACTTGAGCGTCGATTTTTGTGATGCTCGTCAGGGGGGCGGAGCCTATGGAAAA
ACGCCAGCAACGCGGCCTTTTTACGGTTCCTGGCCTTTTGCTGGCCTTTTGCTCACATGTTCTTTCCTGC
GTTATCCCCTGATTCTGTGGATAACCGTATTACCGCCTTTGAGTGAGCTGATACCGCTCGCCGCAGCCGA
ACGACCGAGCGCAGCGAGTCAGTGAGCGAGGAAGCGGAAGAGCGCCCAATACGCAAACCGCCTCTCCCCG
CGCGTTGGCCGATTCATTAATGCAGCTGGCACGACAGGTTTCCCGACTGGAAAGCGGGCAGTGAGCGCAA
CGCAATTAATACGCGTACCGCTAGCCAGGAAGAGTTTGTAGAAACGCAAAAAGGCCATCCGTCAGGATGG
CCTTCTGCTTAGTTTGATGCCTGGCAGTTTATGGCGGGCGTCCTGCCCGCCACCCTCCGGGCCGTTGCTT
CACAACGTTCAAATCCGCTCCCGGCGGATTTGTCCTACTCAGGAGAGCGTTCACCGACAAACAACAGATA
AAACGAAAGGCCCAGTCTTCCGACTGAGCCTTTCGTTTTATTTGATGCCT
Features (pLannotate 1.2.2; 12 found; start..end, strand, type, name):
     38..74      -  CDS            lacZα (fragment): LacZα fragment of β-galactosidase; lacZ fragment
     91..186     +  protein_bind   attL3: mutant version of attL; recombination site for the Gateway® LR reaction LR Clonase™
    192..2975    +  CDS            RB1: RB_HUMAN - Experimental evidence at protein level: Swiss-Prot protein existence level 1. (Microbial infection) In case of viral infections, interactions with SV40 large T antigen, HPV E7 protein or adenovirus E1A protein induce the disassembly of RB1-E2F1 complex thereby disrupting RB1's activity. From Homo sapiens (Human).
   2983..3078    -  protein_bind   attL3: mutant version of attL; recombination site for the Gateway® LR reaction LR Clonase™
   3097..3115    -  promoter       T7 promoter: promoter for bacteriophage T7 RNA polymerase
   3305..3328    +  promoter       Pc promoter (fragment): intI1 (promoter lies within the coding sequence); class 1 integron promoter
   3504..3560    +  CDS            GmR (fragment): gentamycin acetyltransferase; aacC1; confers resistance to gentamycin
   3567..4358    +  CDS            SmR: aminoglycoside adenylyltransferase (Murphy, 1985); aadA; confers resistance to spectinomycin and streptomycin
   4451..5039    +  rep_origin     ori: high-copy-number ColE1/pMB1/pBR322/pUC origin of replication
   5222..5314    +  CDS            lacI (fragment): lac repressor; lacI; The lac repressor binds to the lac operator to inhibit transcription in E. coli. This inhibition can be relieved by adding lactose or isopropyl-β-D-thiogalactopyranoside (IPTG).
   5369..5396    -  terminator     rrnB T2 terminator: transcription terminator T2 from the E. coli rrnB gene
   5528..5571    +  terminator     rrnB T1 terminator: Escherichia coli rrnB; transcription terminator T1 from the E. coli rrnB gene
