[The description below was written by a language model from this plasmid's Addgene catalogue record and pLannotate feature annotations shown in this document.]
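Description:
pDONR223_RB1_p.E398L is a Gateway entry clone built on the Invitrogen pDONR223 backbone, carrying the human RB1 open reading frame (retinoblastoma tumour suppressor, reference NM_000321) with an E398L amino-acid substitution. The sequenced plasmid is 5,580 nt. It is maintained in E. coli at high copy through a ColE1/pUC-type origin and is selected with spectinomycin via the aadA (SmR) aminoglycoside adenylyltransferase gene, which sits downstream of a class 1 integron Pc promoter fragment and a remnant of a gentamicin acetyltransferase gene. Other backbone remnants annotated include short lacZα and lacI fragments and the rrnB T1 and T2 terminators, which help insulate the cloning region from read-through transcription.

The RB1 coding sequence (about 2.8 kb) is flanked on both sides by attL-type recombination sites in opposite orientations. The automated annotation labels both as attL3, which probably reflects imprecise matching rather than two identical sites, since directional transfer relies on a distinct attL pair. These sites allow LR Clonase-mediated transfer of the ORF into any compatible Gateway destination vector. The record lists no promoter for the insert, so the plasmid is not itself an expression construct. A T7 promoter lies just outside the downstream att site, pointing back toward the insert on the opposite strand. The clone is "closed", meaning a stop codon immediately follows the ORF, so it suits native or N-terminally tagged expression but not C-terminal fusions. It belongs to the Target Accelerator Plasmid Collection, a set of wild-type and mutant alleles assembled for high-throughput functional phenotyping of somatic mutations found in lung cancer.
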