Addgene plasmid #82847: pDONR223_RB1_p.E398L
Purpose: Gateway Donor vector containing RB1, part of the Target Accelerator Plasmid Collection.
Depositing lab: Jesse Boehm & Matthew Meyerson & David Root. Depositing organization: Broad Institute. Publication: High-throughput Phenotyping of Lung Cancer Somatic Mutations. Berger AH, Brooks AN, Wu X, Shrestha Y, Chouinard C, Piccioni F, Bagul M, Kamburov A, Imielinski M, Hogstrom L, Zhu C, Yang X, Pantel S, Sakai R, Watson J, Kaplan N, Campbell JD, Singh S, Root DE, Narayan R, Natoli T, Lahr DL, Tirosh I, Tamayo P, Getz G, Wong B, Doench J, Subramanian A, Golub TR, Meyerson M, Boehm JS. Cancer Cell. 2016 Aug 8;30(2):214-28. doi: 10.1016/j.ccell.2016.06.022. Epub 2016 Jul 28. PubMed 27478040.
Backbone
  Vector backbone: pDONR223
  Backbone manufacturer: Invitrogen
  Vector type: Gateway Entry vector
Growth in bacteria
  Bacterial resistance: Spectinomycin, 50 μg/mL
  Growth temperature: 37°C
  Growth strain: DH5alpha
  Copy number: High Copy
Gene/Insert
  Gene/Insert name: RB1
  Species: H. sapiens (human)
  Mutation: E398L
  GenBank ID: NM_000321
  Entrez Gene: RB1 (a.k.a. OSRC, PPP1R130, RB, p105-Rb, p110-RB1, pRb, pp110)
  Promoter: None
  Cloning method: Gateway Cloning
  Sequencing primers: 5′ M13pUC-fwd; 3′ M13-Rev
Terms and licenses: Academic/Nonprofit Terms; Industry Terms: Not Available to Industry
Depositor comments: CLOSED (stop codon immediately follows insert)
How to cite: pDONR223_RB1_p.E398L was a gift from Jesse Boehm & Matthew Meyerson & David Root (Addgene plasmid # 82847 ; http://n2t.net/addgene:82847 ; RRID:Addgene_82847)
