>Addgene plasmid #82847 | pDONR223_RB1_p.E398L | depositor partial sequence | sequence record 157573 | Insert sequence
ATGCCGCCCAAAACCCCCCGAAAAACGGCCGCCACCGCCGCCGCTGCCGCCGCGGAACCCCCGGCACCGC
CGCCGCCGCCCCCTCCTGAGGAGGACCCAGAGCAGGACAGCGGCCCGGAGGACCTGCCTCTCGTCAGGCT
TGAGTTTGAAGAAACAGAAGAACCTGATTTTACTGCATTATGTCAGAAATTAAAGATACCAGATCATGTC
AGAGAGAGAGCTTGGTTAACTTGGGAGAAAGTTTCATCTGTGGATGGAGTATTGGGAGGTTATATTCAAA
AGAAAAAGGAACTGTGGGGAATCTGTATCTTTATTGCAGCAGTTGACCTAGATGAGATGTCGTTCACTTT
TACTGAGCTACAGAAAAACATAGAAATCAGTGTCCATAAATTCTTTAACTTACTAAAAGAAATTGATACC
AGTACCAAAGTTGATAATGCTATGTCAAGACTGTTGAAGAAGTATGATGTATTGTTTGCACTCTTCAGCA
AATTGGAAAGGACATGTGAACTTATATATTTGACACAACCCAGCAGTTCGATATCTACTGAAATAAATTC
TGCATTGGTGCTAAAAGTTTCTTGGATCACATTTTTATTAGCTAAAGGGGAAGTATTACAAATGGAAGAT
GATCTGGTGATTTCATTTCAGTTAATGCTATGTGTCCTTGACTATTTTATTAAACTCTCACCTCCCATGT
TGCTCAAAGAACCATATAAAACAGCTGTTATACCCATTAATGGTTCACCTCGAACACCCAGGCGAGGTCA
GAACAGGAGTGCACGGATAGCAAAACAACTAGAAAATGATACAAGAATTATTGAAGTTCTCTGTAAAGAA
CATGAATGTAATATAGATGAGGTGAAAAATGTTTATTTCAAAAATTTTATACCTTTTATGAATTCTCTTG
GACTTGTAACATCTAATGGACTTCCAGAGGTTGAAAATCTTTCTAAACGATACGAAGAAATTTATCTTAA
AAATAAAGATCTAGATGCAAGATTATTTTTGGATCATGATAAAACTCTTCAGACTGATTCTATAGACAGT
TTTGAAACACAGAGAACACCACGAAAAAGTAACCTTGATGAAGAGGTGAATGTAATTCCTCCACACACTC
CAGTTAGGACTGTTATGAACACTATCCAACAATTAATGATGATTTTAAATTCAGCAAGTGATCAACCTTC
ATTAAATCTGATTTCCTATTTTAACAACTGCACAGTGAATCCAAAAGAAAGTATACTGAAAAGAGTGAAG
GATATAGGATACATCTTTAAAGAGAAATTTGCTAAAGCTGTGGGACAGGGTTGTGTCGAAATTGGATCAC
AGCGATACAAACTTGGAGTTCGCTTGTATTACCGAGTAATGGAATCCATGCTTAAATCAGAAGAAGAACG
ATTATCCATTCAAAATTTTAGCAAACTTCTGAATGACAACATTTTTCATATGTCTTTATTGGCGTGCGCT
CTTGAGGTTGTAATGGCCACATATAGCAGAAGTACATCTCAGAATCTTGATTCTGGAACAGATTTGTCTT
TCCCATGGATTCTGAATGTGCTTAATTTAAAAGCCTTTGATTTTTACAAAGTGATCGAAAGTTTTATCAA
AGCAGAAGGCAACTTGACAAGAGAAATGATAAAACATTTAGAACGATGTGAACATCGAATCATGGAATCC
CTTGCATGGCTCTCAGATTCACCTTTATTTGATCTTATTAAACAATCAAAGGACCGAGAAGGACCAACTG
ATCACCTTGAATCTGCTTGTCCTCTTAATCTTCCTCTCCAGAATAATCACACTGCAGCAGATATGTATCT
TTCTCCTGTAAGATCTCCAAAGAAAAAAGGTTCAACTACGCGTGTAAATTCTACTGCAAATGCAGAGACA
CAAGCAACCTCAGCCTTCCAGACCCAGAAGCCATTGAAATCTACCTCTCTTTCACTGTTTTATAAAAAAG
TGTATCGGCTAGCCTATCTCCGGCTAAATACACTTTGTGAACGCCTTCTGTCTGAGCACCCAGAATTAGA
ACATATCATCTGGACCCTTTTCCAGCACACCCTGCAGAATGAGTATGAACTCATGAGAGACAGGCATTTG
GACCAAATTATGATGTGTTCCATGTATGGCATATGCAAAGTGAAGAATATAGACCTTAAATTCAAAATCA
TTGTAACAGCATACAAGGATCTTCCTCATGCTGTTCAGGAGACATTCAAACGTGTTTTGATCAAAGAAGA
GGAGTATGATTCTATTATAGTATTCTATAACTCGGTCTTCATGCAGAGACTGAAAACAAATATTTTGCAG
TATGCTTCCACCAGGCCCCCTACCTTGTCACCAATACCTCACATTCCTCGAAGCCCTTACAAGTTTCCTA
GTTCACCCTTACGGATTCCTGGAGGGAACATCTATATTTCACCCCTGAAGAGTCCATATAAAATTTCAGA
AGGTCTGCCAACACCAACAAAAATGACTCCAAGATCAAGAATCTTAGTATCAATTGGTGAATCATTCGGG
ACTTCTGAGAAGTTCCAGAAAATAAATCAGATGGTATGTAACAGCGACCGTGTGCTCAAAAGAAGTGCTG
AAGGAAGCAACCCTCCTAAACCACTGAAAAAACTACGCTTTGATATTGAAGGATCAGATGAAGCAGATGG
AAGTAAACATCTCCCAGGAGAGTCCAAATTTCAGCAGAAACTGGCAGAAATGACTTCTACTCGAACACGA
ATGCAAAAGCAGAAAATGAATGATAGCATGGATACCTCAAACAAGGAAGAGAAATGA
